Addgene plasmid #81592: pDONR223_RBM10_p.R171W
Purpose: Gateway Donor vector containing RBM10 , part of the Target Accelerator Plasmid Collection.
Depositing lab: Jesse Boehm & William Hahn & David Root. Depositing organization: Broad Institute. Publication: Systematic Functional Interrogation of Rare Cancer Variants Identifies Oncogenic Alleles. Kim E, Ilic N, Shrestha Y, Zou L, Kamburov A, Zhu C, Yang X, Lubonja R, Tran N, Nguyen C, Lawrence MS, Piccioni F, Bagul M, Doench JG, Chouinard CR, Wu X, Hogstrom L, Natoli T, Tamayo P, Horn H, Corsello SM, Lage K, Root DE, Subramanian A, Golub TR, Getz G, Boehm JS, Hahn WC. Cancer Discov. 2016 Jul;6(7):714-26. doi: 10.1158/2159-8290.CD-16-0160. Epub 2016 May 4. PubMed 27147599.
Backbone
  Vector backbone: pDONR223
  Backbone manufacturer: Invitrogen
  Backbone size w/o insert (bp): 2790
  Vector type: Gateway Entry vector
Growth in bacteria
  Bacterial resistance: Spectinomycin, 50 μg/mL
  Growth temperature: 37°C
  Growth strain: DH5alpha
  Copy number: High Copy
Gene/Insert
  Gene/Insert name: RBM10
  Species: H. sapiens (human)
  Mutation: R171W
  GenBank ID: NM_005676.4
  Entrez Gene: RBM10 (a.k.a. DXS8237E, GPATC9, GPATCH9, S1-1, TARPS, ZRANB5)
  Promoter: None
  Cloning method: Gateway Cloning
  Sequencing primers: 5′ M13pUC-fwd; 3′ M13-Rev
Terms and licenses: Academic/Nonprofit Terms; Industry Terms: Not Available to Industry
Depositor comments: Open state: NO stop codon immediately follows insert
How to cite: pDONR223_RBM10_p.R171W was a gift from Jesse Boehm & William Hahn & David Root (Addgene plasmid # 81592 ; http://n2t.net/addgene:81592 ; RRID:Addgene_81592)
