[The description below was written by a language model from this plasmid's Addgene catalogue record and pLannotate feature annotations shown in this document.]
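Description:
pDONR223_RBM10_p.R171W is a Gateway entry clone built on the Invitrogen pDONR223 backbone and carrying the human RBM10 open reading frame with an R171W substitution. It belongs to the Target Accelerator Plasmid Collection, a resource assembled for systematic functional testing of cancer-associated variants. The plasmid is maintained in E. coli at high copy through a ColE1/pUC-type origin and is selected with spectinomycin via the aadA (SmR) aminoglycoside adenylyltransferase gene, which sits downstream of a fragment of the class 1 integron Pc promoter. The annotation also picks up short remnants of lacZα, lacI and a gentamicin resistance gene, which are partial fragments rather than functional genes. rrnB T1 and T2 terminators upstream of the cloning region help insulate the insert from read-through transcription.

The RBM10 coding sequence, about 2.8 kb in a 5.6 kb plasmid, is flanked by two attL recombination sites. The automated annotation labels them attL3 and attL2. These sites allow LR Clonase-mediated transfer of the ORF into any compatible Gateway destination vector. RBM10 encodes an RNA-binding protein implicated in post-transcriptional processing, most probably mRNA splicing. No promoter drives the insert here, so the construct is a shuttle and storage clone rather than an expression vector. A T7 promoter lies just outside one attL site, oriented toward the insert from its 3′ side. The clone is in the "open" configuration, with no stop codon directly after the insert, so the ORF can be fused in frame to C-terminal tags supplied by the destination vector. Its typical use is to generate expression constructs for comparing the R171W variant with wild-type RBM10 in functional assays.
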