Features (pLannotate 1.2.2; 12 found; start..end, strand, type, name):
     38..74      -  CDS            lacZα (fragment): LacZα fragment of β-galactosidase; lacZ fragment
     91..186     +  protein_bind   attL3: mutant version of attL; recombination site for the Gateway® LR reaction LR Clonase™
    192..2981    +  CDS            RBM10: RBM10_HUMAN - Also known as DXS8237E, GPATC9, GPATCH9, KIAA0122. Experimental evidence at protein level: Swiss-Prot protein existence level 1. May be involved in post-transcriptional processing, most probably in mRNA splicing. Binds to RNA homopolymers, with a preference for poly(G) and poly(U) and little for poly(A) (By similarity). May bind to specific miRNA hairpins (PubMed:28431233). From Homo sapiens (Human).
   2984..3082    -  protein_bind   attL2: mutant version of attL; recombination site for the Gateway® LR reaction LR Clonase™
   3100..3118    -  promoter       T7 promoter: promoter for bacteriophage T7 RNA polymerase
   3308..3331    +  promoter       Pc promoter (fragment): intI1 (promoter lies within the coding sequence); class 1 integron promoter
   3507..3563    +  CDS            GmR (fragment): gentamycin acetyltransferase; aacC1; confers resistance to gentamycin
   3570..4361    +  CDS            SmR: aminoglycoside adenylyltransferase (Murphy, 1985); aadA; confers resistance to spectinomycin and streptomycin
   4454..5042    +  rep_origin     ori: high-copy-number ColE1/pMB1/pBR322/pUC origin of replication
   5225..5317    +  CDS            lacI (fragment): lac repressor; lacI; The lac repressor binds to the lac operator to inhibit transcription in E. coli. This inhibition can be relieved by adding lactose or isopropyl-β-D-thiogalactopyranoside (IPTG).
   5372..5399    -  terminator     rrnB T2 terminator: transcription terminator T2 from the E. coli rrnB gene
   5531..5574    +  terminator     rrnB T1 terminator: Escherichia coli rrnB; transcription terminator T1 from the E. coli rrnB gene
>Addgene plasmid #81592 | pDONR223_RBM10_p.R171W | addgene full sequence | sequence record 167092 | Addgene NGS Result
GGCAGTTCCCTACTCTCGCGTTAACGCTAGCATGGATGTTTTCCCAGTCACGACGTTGTAAAACGACGGC
CAGTCTTAAGCTCGGGCCCCAAATAATGATTTTATTTTGACTGATAGTGACCTGTTCGTTGCAACAAATT
GATGAGCAATGCTTTTTTATAATGCCAACTTTGTACAAAAAAGTTGGCACCATGGAGTATGAAAGACGTG
GTGGTCGTGGTGACAGGACTGGCCGCTATGGAGCCACTGACCGCTCGCAGGATGATGGTGGGGAGAACCG
CAGCCGAGACCACGACTACCGGGACATGGACTACCGTTCATATCCTCGCGAGTATGGCAGCCAGGAGGGC
AAGCATGACTATGACGACTCATCTGAGGAGCAGAGTGCGGAGGATTCCTACGAGGCCTCCCCGGGCTCCG
AGACTCAGCGTAGGCGGCGGCGGCGGCACAGGCACAGCCCCACCGGCCCGCCAGGCTTCCCCCGAGACGG
CGACTATCGGGACCAGGACTATCGGACCGAGCAAGGGGAGGAGGAGGAGGAGGAGGAGGATGAGGAGGAG
GAGGAGAAGGCCAGTAACATCGTCATGCTGAGGATGCTGCCACAGGCAGCCACTGAGGATGACATCCGTG
GCCAGCTGCAGTCGCACGGCGTGCAAGCACGGGAGGTTCGGCTGATGCGGAACAAATCTTCAGGTCAGAG
CTGGGGCTTCGCCTTCGTCGAGTTTAGTCACTTGCAGGACGCTACACGATGGATGGAAGCCAATCAGCAC
TCCCTCAACATCCTGGGCCAGAAGGTGTCGATGCACTACAGTGACCCCAAGCCCAAGATCAATGAGGACT
GGCTGTGCAATAAGTGTGGCGTCCAGAACTTCAAACGCCGAGAGAAGTGCTTCAAATGTGGCGTGCCCAA
GTCAGAGGCAGAGCAGAAGCTGCCCCTCGGCACGAGGCTGGATCAGCAGACACTGCCACTGGGTGGCCGG
GAGCTGAGCCAGGGCCTGCTTCCCCTGCCGCAGCCCTACCAGGCCCAGGGAGTCCTGGCCTCCCAAGCCC
TGTCACAGGGCTCGGAGCCAAGCTCAGAGAACGCCAATGACACCATCATTTTGCGCAACCTGAACCCACA
CAGCACCATGGATTCCATCCTGGGGGCCCTGGCACCCTACGCGGTGCTGTCCTCCTCCAACGTGCGCGTC
ATAAAGGACAAGCAGACCCAACTGAACCGCGGCTTTGCCTTCATCCAGCTCTCCACCATCGTGGAGGCAG
CCCAGCTGCTGCAGATCCTGCAGGCCCTGCACCCACCACTCACTATCGACGGCAAGACCATCAATGTTGA
GTTTGCCAAGGGTTCTAAGAGGGACATGGCCTCCAATGAAGGCAGTCGCATCAGTGCTGCCTCTGTGGCC
AGCACTGCCATTGCTGCGGCCCAGTGGGCCATCTCACAGGCCTCCCAAGGTGGGGAGGGTACCTGGGCCA
CCTCCGAGGAGCCGCCGGTCGACTACAGCTACTACCAACAGGATGAGGGCTATGGCAACAGCCAGGGCAC
AGAGTCTTCCCTCTATGCCCATGGCTACCTCAAGGGCACCAAGGGCCCTGGCATCACTGGAACCAAAGGG
GATCCCACTGGAGCAGGTCCCGAGGCCTCCCTAGAGCCTGGGGCCGACTCTGTGTCGATGCAGGCTTTCT
CTCGCGCCCAGCCTGGTGCTGCTCCTGGCATCTACCAACAATCAGCCGAGGCGAGCAGTAGCCAGGGCAC
TGCTGCCAACAGCCAGTCGTATACCATCATGTCACCCGCTGTGCTCAAATCTGAGCTCCAGAGCCCTACC
CATCCTAGTTCTGCTCTCCCACCGGCTACCAGCCCCACTGCCCAGGAATCCTACAGCCAGTACCCTGTTC
CCGACGTCTCTACCTACCAGTACGATGAGACCTCCGGCTACTACTATGACCCCCAGACCGGCCTCTACTA
TGACCCCAACTCCCAGTATTACTACAATGCTCAGAGCCAGCAGTACCTGTACTGGGATGGGGAGAGGCGG
ACCTATGTTCCCGCCCTGGAGCAGTCGGCCGACGGACATAAGGAGACAGGGGCACCCTCGAAGGAGGGCA
AAGAGAAGAAGGAGAAGCACAAGACCAAGACAGCTCAACAGATTGCCAAGGACATGGAACGCTGGGCCCG
CAGTCTCAACAAACAAAAAGAAAACTTCAAAAATAGCTTCCAGCCTATCAGCTCCCTGCGAGATGACGAG
AGGCGGGAGTCAGCCACTGCAGATGCTGGCTATGCCATCCTCGAGAAGAAGGGAGCACTAGCCGAGAGAC
AGCACACCAGCATGGATCTCCCGAAATTGGCCAGTGACGACCGCCCAAGCCCTCCGCGAGGACTGGTGGC
AGCCTACAGCGGGGAGAGTGACAGTGAGGAGGAGCAGGAGCGTGGGGGCCCTGAGCGGGAGGAGAAGCTC
ACCGACTGGCAGAAGCTGGCCTGTCTGCTCTGCCGACGCCAGTTCCCCAGCAAAGAGGCGCTCATCCGGC
ACCAGCAGCTCTCAGGGCTCCACAAGCAAAACCTTGAGATTCACCGGCGAGCCCACTTGTCAGAAAACGA
GCTAGAAGCACTAGAGAAGAATGACATGGAGCAAATGAAGTACCGGGACCGTGCAGCTGAACGCAGAGAA
AAGTATGGCATCCCCGAGCCGCCAGAGCCCAAGAGGAGGAAGTACGGCGGCATATCCACAGCCTCTGTAG
ACTTCGAGCAGCCTACTCGGGACGGGCTGGGCAGTGACAACATTGGCAGTCGGATGCTGCAGGCCATGGG
CTGGAAAGAGGGCAGCGGCCTGGGCCGCAAGAAGCAGGGCATTGTAACGCCTATCGAGGCCCAAACACGG
GTGCGGGGCTCCGGCCTGGGTGCACGGGGCAGCTCCTACGGGGTCACCTCAACCGAGTCCTACAAGGAGA
CACTGCACAAGACAATGGTGACCCGCTTCAACGAGGCCCAGTGCCCAACTTTCTTGTACAAAGTTGGCAT
TATAAGAAAGCATTGCTTATCAATTTGTTGCAACGAACAGGTCACTATCAGTCAAAATAAAATCATTATT
TGCCATCCAGCTGATATCCCCTATAGTGAGTCGTATTACATGGTCATAGCTGTTTCCTGGCAGCTCTGGC
CCGTGTCTCAAAATCTCTGATGTTACATTGCACAAGATAAAAATATATCATCATGCCTCCTCTAGACCAG
CCAGGACAGAAATGCCTCGACTTCGCTGCTACCCAAGGTTGCCGGGTGACGCACACCGTGGAAACGGATG
AAGGCACGAACCCAGTGGACATAAGCCTGTTCGGTTCGTAAGCTGTAATGCAAGTAGCGTATGCGCTCAC
GCAACTGGTCCAGAACCTTGACCGAACGCAGCGGTGGTAACGGCGCAGTGGCGGTTTTCATGGCTTGTTA
TGACTGTTTTTTTGGGGTACAGTCTATGCCTCGGGCATCCAAGCAGCAAGCGCGTTACGCCGTGGGTCGA
TGTTTGATGTTATGGAGCAGCAACGATGTTACGCAGCAGGGCAGTCGCCCTAAAACAAAGTTAAACATTA
TGAGGGAAGCGGTGATCGCCGAAGTATCGACTCAACTATCAGAGGTAGTTGGCGTCATCGAGCGCCATCT
CGAACCGACGTTGCTGGCCGTACATTTGTACGGCTCCGCAGTGGATGGCGGCCTGAAGCCACACAGTGAT
ATTGATTTGCTGGTTACGGTGACCGTAAGGCTTGATGAAACAACGCGGCGAGCTTTGATCAACGACCTTT
TGGAAACTTCGGCTTCCCCTGGAGAGAGCGAGATTCTCCGCGCTGTAGAAGTCACCATTGTTGTGCACGA
CGACATCATTCCGTGGCGTTATCCAGCTAAGCGCGAACTGCAATTTGGAGAATGGCAGCGCAATGACATT
CTTGCAGGTATCTTCGAGCCAGCCACGATCGACATTGATCTGGCTATCTTGCTGACAAAAGCAAGAGAAC
ATAGCGTTGCCTTGGTAGGTCCAGCGGCGGAGGAACTCTTTGATCCGGTTCCTGAACAGGATCTATTTGA
GGCGCTAAATGAAACCTTAACGCTATGGAACTCGCCGCCCGACTGGGCTGGCGATGAGCGAAATGTAGTG
CTTACGTTGTCCCGCATTTGGTACAGCGCAGTAACCGGCAAAATCGCGCCGAAGGATGTCGCTGCCGACT
GGGCAATGGAGCGCCTGCCGGCCCAGTATCAGCCCGTCATACTTGAAGCTAGACAGGCTTATCTTGGACA
AGAAGAAGATCGCTTGGCCTCGCGCGCAGATCAGTTGGAAGAATTTGTCCACTACGTGAAAGGCGAGATC
ACCAAGGTAGTCGGCAAATAACCCTCGAGCCACCCATGACCAAAATCCCTTAACGTGAGTTACGCGTCGT
TCCACTGAGCGTCAGACCCCGTAGAAAAGATCAAAGGATCTTCTTGAGATCCTTTTTTTCTGCGCGTAAT
CTGCTGCTTGCAAACAAAAAAACCACCGCTACCAGCGGTGGTTTGTTTGCCGGATCAAGAGCTACCAACT
CTTTTTCCGAAGGTAACTGGCTTCAGCAGAGCGCAGATACCAAATACTGTTCTTCTAGTGTAGCCGTAGT
TAGGCCACCACTTCAAGAACTCTGTAGCACCGCCTACATACCTCGCTCTGCTAATCCTGTTACCAGTGGC
TGCTGCCAGTGGCGATAAGTCGTGTCTTACCGGGTTGGACTCAAGACGATAGTTACCGGATAAGGCGCAG
CGGTCGGGCTGAACGGGGGGTTCGTGCACACAGCCCAGCTTGGAGCGAACGACCTACACCGAACTGAGAT
ACCTACAGCGTGAGCTATGAGAAAGCGCCACGCTTCCCGAAGGGAGAAAGGCGGACAGGTATCCGGTAAG
CGGCAGGGTCGGAACAGGAGAGCGCACGAGGGAGCTTCCAGGGGGAAACGCCTGGTATCTTTATAGTCCT
GTCGGGTTTCGCCACCTCTGACTTGAGCGTCGATTTTTGTGATGCTCGTCAGGGGGGCGGAGCCTATGGA
AAAACGCCAGCAACGCGGCCTTTTTACGGTTCCTGGCCTTTTGCTGGCCTTTTGCTCACATGTTCTTTCC
TGCGTTATCCCCTGATTCTGTGGATAACCGTATTACCGCCTTTGAGTGAGCTGATACCGCTCGCCGCAGC
CGAACGACCGAGCGCAGCGAGTCAGTGAGCGAGGAAGCGGAAGAGCGCCCAATACGCAAACCGCCTCTCC
CCGCGCGTTGGCCGATTCATTAATGCAGCTGGCACGACAGGTTTCCCGACTGGAAAGCGGGCAGTGAGCG
CAACGCAATTAATACGCGTACCGCTAGCCAGGAAGAGTTTGTAGAAACGCAAAAAGGCCATCCGTCAGGA
TGGCCTTCTGCTTAGTTTGATGCCTGGCAGTTTATGGCGGGCGTCCTGCCCGCCACCCTCCGGGCCGTTG
CTTCACAACGTTCAAATCCGCTCCCGGCGGATTTGTCCTACTCAGGAGAGCGTTCACCGACAAACAACAG
ATAAAACGAAAGGCCCAGTCTTCCGACTGAGCCTTTCGTTTTATTTGATGCCT
