>Addgene plasmid #81592 | pDONR223_RBM10_p.R171W | depositor partial sequence | sequence record 154911 | Insert sequence
ATGGAGTATGAAAGACGTGGTGGTCGTGGTGACAGGACTGGCCGCTATGGAGCCACTGACCGCTCGCAGG
ATGATGGTGGGGAGAACCGCAGCCGAGACCACGACTACCGGGACATGGACTACCGTTCATATCCTCGCGA
GTATGGCAGCCAGGAGGGCAAGCATGACTATGACGACTCATCTGAGGAGCAGAGTGCGGAGGATTCCTAC
GAGGCCTCCCCGGGCTCCGAGACTCAGCGTAGGCGGCGGCGGCGGCACAGGCACAGCCCCACCGGCCCGC
CAGGCTTCCCCCGAGACGGCGACTATCGGGACCAGGACTATCGGACCGAGCAAGGGGAGGAGGAGGAGGA
GGAGGAGGATGAGGAGGAGGAGGAGAAGGCCAGTAACATCGTCATGCTGAGGATGCTGCCACAGGCAGCC
ACTGAGGATGACATCCGTGGCCAGCTGCAGTCGCACGGCGTGCAAGCACGGGAGGTTCGGCTGATGCGGA
ACAAATCTTCAGGTCAGAGCTGGGGCTTCGCCTTCGTCGAGTTTAGTCACTTGCAGGACGCTACACGATG
GATGGAAGCCAATCAGCACTCCCTCAACATCCTGGGCCAGAAGGTGTCGATGCACTACAGTGACCCCAAG
CCCAAGATCAATGAGGACTGGCTGTGCAATAAGTGTGGCGTCCAGAACTTCAAACGCCGAGAGAAGTGCT
TCAAATGTGGCGTGCCCAAGTCAGAGGCAGAGCAGAAGCTGCCCCTCGGCACGAGGCTGGATCAGCAGAC
ACTGCCACTGGGTGGCCGGGAGCTGAGCCAGGGCCTGCTTCCCCTGCCGCAGCCCTACCAGGCCCAGGGA
GTCCTGGCCTCCCAAGCCCTGTCACAGGGCTCGGAGCCAAGCTCAGAGAACGCCAATGACACCATCATTT
TGCGCAACCTGAACCCACACAGCACCATGGATTCCATCCTGGGGGCCCTGGCACCCTACGCGGTGCTGTC
CTCCTCCAACGTGCGCGTCATAAAGGACAAGCAGACCCAACTGAACCGCGGCTTTGCCTTCATCCAGCTC
TCCACCATCGTGGAGGCAGCCCAGCTGCTGCAGATCCTGCAGGCCCTGCACCCACCACTCACTATCGACG
GCAAGACCATCAATGTTGAGTTTGCCAAGGGTTCTAAGAGGGACATGGCCTCCAATGAAGGCAGTCGCAT
CAGTGCTGCCTCTGTGGCCAGCACTGCCATTGCTGCGGCCCAGTGGGCCATCTCACAGGCCTCCCAAGGT
GGGGAGGGTACCTGGGCCACCTCCGAGGAGCCGCCGGTCGACTACAGCTACTACCAACAGGATGAGGGCT
ATGGCAACAGCCAGGGCACAGAGTCTTCCCTCTATGCCCATGGCTACCTCAAGGGCACCAAGGGCCCTGG
CATCACTGGAACCAAAGGGGATCCCACTGGAGCAGGTCCCGAGGCCTCCCTAGAGCCTGGGGCCGACTCT
GTGTCGATGCAGGCTTTCTCTCGCGCCCAGCCTGGTGCTGCTCCTGGCATCTACCAACAATCAGCCGAGG
CGAGCAGTAGCCAGGGCACTGCTGCCAACAGCCAGTCGTATACCATCATGTCACCCGCTGTGCTCAAATC
TGAGCTCCAGAGCCCTACCCATCCTAGTTCTGCTCTCCCACCGGCTACCAGCCCCACTGCCCAGGAATCC
TACAGCCAGTACCCTGTTCCCGACGTCTCTACCTACCAGTACGATGAGACCTCCGGCTACTACTATGACC
CCCAGACCGGCCTCTACTATGACCCCAACTCCCAGTATTACTACAATGCTCAGAGCCAGCAGTACCTGTA
CTGGGATGGGGAGAGGCGGACCTATGTTCCCGCCCTGGAGCAGTCGGCCGACGGACATAAGGAGACAGGG
GCACCCTCGAAGGAGGGCAAAGAGAAGAAGGAGAAGCACAAGACCAAGACAGCTCAACAGATTGCCAAGG
ACATGGAACGCTGGGCCCGCAGTCTCAACAAACAAAAAGAAAACTTCAAAAATAGCTTCCAGCCTATCAG
CTCCCTGCGAGATGACGAGAGGCGGGAGTCAGCCACTGCAGATGCTGGCTATGCCATCCTCGAGAAGAAG
GGAGCACTAGCCGAGAGACAGCACACCAGCATGGATCTCCCGAAATTGGCCAGTGACGACCGCCCAAGCC
CTCCGCGAGGACTGGTGGCAGCCTACAGCGGGGAGAGTGACAGTGAGGAGGAGCAGGAGCGTGGGGGCCC
TGAGCGGGAGGAGAAGCTCACCGACTGGCAGAAGCTGGCCTGTCTGCTCTGCCGACGCCAGTTCCCCAGC
AAAGAGGCGCTCATCCGGCACCAGCAGCTCTCAGGGCTCCACAAGCAAAACCTTGAGATTCACCGGCGAG
CCCACTTGTCAGAAAACGAGCTAGAAGCACTAGAGAAGAATGACATGGAGCAAATGAAGTACCGGGACCG
TGCAGCTGAACGCAGAGAAAAGTATGGCATCCCCGAGCCGCCAGAGCCCAAGAGGAGGAAGTACGGCGGC
ATATCCACAGCCTCTGTAGACTTCGAGCAGCCTACTCGGGACGGGCTGGGCAGTGACAACATTGGCAGTC
GGATGCTGCAGGCCATGGGCTGGAAAGAGGGCAGCGGCCTGGGCCGCAAGAAGCAGGGCATTGTAACGCC
TATCGAGGCCCAAACACGGGTGCGGGGCTCCGGCCTGGGTGCACGGGGCAGCTCCTACGGGGTCACCTCA
ACCGAGTCCTACAAGGAGACACTGCACAAGACAATGGTGACCCGCTTCAACGAGGCCCAG
